Addgene plasmid #68145: BASIC_11_RBS34-GFP-B0015
Purpose: storage vector for BASIC part: RBS-GFP(ORF)
Depositing lab: Geoffrey Baldwin. Depositing organization: Imperial College London. Publication: BASIC: A New Biopart Assembly Standard for Idempotent Cloning Provides Accurate, Single-Tier DNA Assembly for Synthetic Biology. Storch M, Casini A, Mackrow B, Fleming T, Trewhitt H, Ellis T, Baldwin GS. ACS Synth Biol. 2015 Apr 16. 10.1021/sb500356d PubMed 25746445.
Backbone
  Vector backbone: pjet 1.2
  Backbone size w/o insert (bp): 3015
  Total vector size (bp): 3891
  Vector type: Bacterial Expression
Growth in bacteria
  Bacterial resistance: Ampicillin, 100 μg/mL
  Growth temperature: 37°C
  Growth strain: DH5alpha
  Copy number: High Copy
Gene/Insert
  Gene/Insert name: RBS-34-GFP-B0015
  GenBank ID: KP223704
Terms and licenses: Academic/Nonprofit Terms; Industry Terms: Not Available to Industry
How to cite: BASIC_11_RBS34-GFP-B0015 was a gift from Geoffrey Baldwin (Addgene plasmid # 68145 ; http://n2t.net/addgene:68145 ; RRID:Addgene_68145)
