[The description below was written by a language model from this plasmid's Addgene catalogue record and pLannotate feature annotations shown in this document.]
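Description:
BASIC_11_RBS34-GFP-B0015 is a 3,891 bp bacterial storage plasmid that holds a reusable DNA part for the BASIC (Biopart Assembly Standard for Idempotent Cloning) assembly method. It is built on the pJET1.2 cloning backbone and is catalogued as a bacterial expression vector, although its stated purpose is part storage rather than expression. Propagation in E. coli relies on a high-copy ColE1/pUC-type origin, and selection uses the β-lactamase gene (AmpR) driven by its native bla promoter, which confers ampicillin resistance.

The stored part, RBS-34-GFP-B0015, combines a ribosome binding site (RBS34, named in the record but not separately annotated), a GFP open reading frame that the annotation identifies as superfolder GFP, and the B0015 double terminator, which appears in the feature table as the rrnB T1 terminator followed by the T7Te terminator. No dedicated promoter is part of the insert, consistent with a modular unit meant to be joined to promoter and backbone parts during assembly. The backbone T7 promoter lies upstream of the insert in the same orientation.

The remaining features are pJET1.2 remnants: a fragment of the eco47IR restriction endonuclease gene with its lac UV5 promoter, a CAP binding site and a small lacI fragment. In pJET1.2, eco47IR acts as a lethal positive-selection marker that is disrupted when an insert is cloned, which explains why only a fragment is detected here. The BASIC prefix and suffix sequences that would flank the part are not annotated in the feature table. The plasmid typically serves as a source of a GFP reporter cassette for building synthetic biology constructs.
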