Features (pLannotate 1.2.2; 11 found; start..end, strand, type, name):
     37..750     +  CDS            Superfolder GFP: Superfolder GFP is a basic (constitutively fluorescent) green fluorescent protein published in 2005, derived from Aequorea victoria. It is reported to be a very rapidly-maturing weak dimer.
    779..850     +  terminator     rrnB T1 terminator: transcription terminator T1 from the E. coli rrnB gene
    866..893     +  terminator     T7Te terminator: phage T7 early transcription terminator
    917..1300    -  CDS            eco47IR (fragment): T2E7_ECOLX - Protein predicted: Swiss-Prot protein existence level 4. Recognizes the double-stranded sequence GGWCC and cleaves after G-1. From Escherichia coli.
   1353..1383    -  promoter       lac UV5 promoter: E. coli lac promoter with an "up" mutation
   1398..1419    -  protein_bind   CAP binding site: CAP binding activates transcription in the presence of cAMP. E. coli catabolite activator protein
   1444..1527    -  CDS            lacI (fragment): lac repressor; lacI; The lac repressor binds to the lac operator to inhibit transcription in E. coli. This inhibition can be relieved by adding lactose or isopropyl-β-D-thiogalactopyranoside (IPTG).
   1710..2298    -  rep_origin     ori: high-copy-number ColE1/pMB1/pBR322/pUC origin of replication
   2469..3329    -  CDS            AmpR: β-lactamase; bla; confers resistance to ampicillin, carbenicillin, and related antibiotics
   3330..3434    -  promoter       AmpR promoter: bla
   3826..3844    +  promoter       T7 promoter: promoter for bacteriophage T7 RNA polymerase
>Addgene plasmid #68145 | BASIC_11_RBS34-GFP-B0015 | depositor full sequence | sequence record 119109 | BASIC_11_RBS34-GFP-B0015 sequence 3891 bps
TCTGGTGGGTCTCTGTCCAAAGAGGAGAAATACTAGATGCGTAAAGGCGAAGAACTGTTCACGGGCGTAG
TTCCGATTCTGGTCGAGCTGGACGGCGATGTGAACGGTCATAAGTTTAGCGTTCGCGGTGAAGGTGAGGG
CGACGCGACCAACGGCAAACTGACCCTGAAGTTCATCTGCACCACCGGTAAACTGCCGGTGCCTTGGCCG
ACCTTGGTGACGACGTTGACGTATGGCGTGCAGTGTTTTGCGCGTTATCCGGACCACATGAAACAACACG
ATTTCTTCAAATCTGCGATGCCGGAGGGTTACGTCCAGGAGCGTACCATTTCCTTCAAGGATGATGGCAC
TTACAAAACTCGCGCAGAGGTTAAGTTTGAAGGTGACACGCTGGTCAATCGTATCGAATTGAAGGGTATC
GACTTTAAAGAGGATGGTAACATTCTGGGCCATAAACTGGAGTATAACTTCAACAGCCATAATGTTTACA
TTACGGCAGACAAGCAAAAGAACGGCATCAAGGCCAATTTCAAGATTCGCCACAATGTTGAGGACGGTAG
CGTCCAACTGGCCGACCATTACCAGCAGAACACCCCAATTGGTGACGGTCCGGTTTTGCTGCCGGATAAT
CACTATCTGAGCACCCAAAGCGTGCTGAGCAAAGATCCGAACGAAAAACGTGATCACATGGTCCTGCTGG
AATTTGTGACCGCTGCGGGCATCACCCACGGTATGGACGAGCTGTATAAGCGTCCGTAATAATACTAGAG
CCAGGCATCAAATAAAACGAAAGGCTCAGTCGAAAGACTGGGCCTTTCGTTTTATCTGTTGTTTGTCGGT
GAACGCTCTCTACTAGAGTCACACTGGCTCACCTTCGGGTGGGCCTTTCTGCGTTTATAGGCTCGGGAGA
CCTATCGTATCTTTCTAGAAGATCTCCTACAATATTCTCAGCTGCCATGGAAAATCGATGTTCTTCTTTT
ATTCTCTCAAGATTTTCAGGCTGTATATTAAAACTTATATTAAGAACTATGCTAACCACCTCATCAGGAA
CCGTTGTAGGTGGCGTGGGTTTTCTTGGCAATCGACTCTCATGAAAACTACGAGCTAAATATTCAATATG
TTCCTCTTGACCAACTTTATTCTGCATTTTTTTTGAACGAGGTTTAGAGCAAGCTTCAGGAAACTGAGAC
AGGAATTTTATTAAAAATTTAAATTTTGAAGAAAGTTCAGGGTTAATAGCATCCATTTTTTGCTTTGCAA
GTTCCTCAGCATTCTTAACAAAAGACGTCTCTTTTGACATGTTTAAAGTTTAAACCTCCTGTGTGAAATT
ATTATCCGCTCATAATTCCACACATTATACGAGCCGGAAGCATAAAGTGTAAAGCCTGGGGTGCCTAATG
AGTGAGCTAACTCACATTAATTGCGTTGCGCTCACTGCCAATTGCTTTCCAGTCGGGAAACCTGTCGTGC
CAGCTGCATTAATGAATCGGCCAACGCGCGGGGAGAGGCGGTTTGCGTATTGGGCGCTCTTCCGCTTCCT
CGCTCACTGACTCGCTGCGCTCGGTCGTTCGGCTGCGGCGAGCGGTATCAGCTCACTCAAAGGCGGTAAT
ACGGTTATCCACAGAATCAGGGGATAACGCAGGAAAGAACATGTGAGCAAAAGGCCAGCAAAAGGCCAGG
AACCGTAAAAAGGCCGCGTTGCTGGCGTTTTTCCATAGGCTCCGCCCCCCTGACGAGCATCACAAAAATC
GACGCTCAAGTCAGAGGTGGCGAAACCCGACAGGACTATAAAGATACCAGGCGTTTCCCCCTGGAAGCTC
CCTCGTGCGCTCTCCTGTTCCGACCCTGCCGCTTACCGGATACCTGTCCGCCTTTCTCCCTTCGGGAAGC
GTGGCGCTTTCTCATAGCTCACGCTGTAGGTATCTCAGTTCGGTGTAGGTCGTTCGCTCCAAGCTGGGCT
GTGTGCACGAACCCCCCGTTCAGCCCGACCGCTGCGCCTTATCCGGTAACTATCGTCTTGAGTCCAACCC
GGTAAGACACGACTTATCGCCACTGGCAGCAGCCACTGGTAACAGGATTAGCAGAGCGAGGTATGTAGGC
GGTGCTACAGAGTTCTTGAAGTGGTGGCCTAACTACGGCTACACTAGAAGGACAGTATTTGGTATCTGCG
CTCTGCTGAAGCCAGTTACCTTCGGAAAAAGAGTTGGTAGCTCTTGATCCGGCAAACAAACCACCGCTGG
TAGCGGTGGTTTTTTTGTTTGCAAGCAGCAGATTACGCGCAGAAAAAAAGGATCTCAAGAAGATCCTTTG
ATCTTTTCTACGGGGTCTGACGCTCAGTGGAACGAAAACTCACGTTAAGGGATTTTGGTCATGAGATTAT
CAAAAAGGATCTTCACCTAGATCCTTTTAAATTAAAAATGAAGTTTTAAATCAATCTAAAGTATATATGA
GTAAACTTGGTCTGACAGTTACCAATGCTTAATCAGTGAGGCACCTATCTCAGCGATCTGTCTATTTCGT
TCATCCATAGTTGCCTGACTCCCCGTCGTGTAGATAACTACGATACGGGAGGGCTTACCATCTGGCCCCA
GTGCTGCAATGATACCGCGAGACCCACGCTCACCGGCTCCAGATTTATCAGCAATAAACCAGCCAGCCGG
AAGGGCCGAGCGCAGAAGTGGTCCTGCAACTTTATCCGCCTCCATCCAGTCTATTAATTGTTGCCGGGAA
GCTAGAGTAAGTAGTTCGCCAGTTAATAGTTTGCGCAACGTTGTTGCCATTGCTACAGGCATCGTGGTGT
CACGCTCGTCGTTTGGTATGGCTTCATTCAGCTCCGGTTCCCAACGATCAAGGCGAGTTACATGATCCCC
CATGTTGTGCAAAAAAGCGGTTAGCTCCTTCGGTCCTCCGATCGTTGTCAGAAGTAAGTTGGCCGCAGTG
TTATCACTCATGGTTATGGCAGCACTGCATAATTCTCTTACTGTCATGCCATCCGTAAGATGCTTTTCTG
TGACTGGTGAGTACTCAACCAAGTCATTCTGAGAATAGTGTATGCGGCGACCGAGTTGCTCTTGCCCGGC
GTCAATACGGGATAATACCGCGCCACATAGCAGAACTTTAAAAGTGCTCATCATTGGAAAACGTTCTTCG
GGGCGAAAACTCTCAAGGATCTTACCGCTGTTGAGATCCAGTTCGATGTAACCCACTCGTGCACCCAACT
GATCTTCAGCATCTTTTACTTTCACCAGCGTTTCTGGGTGAGCAAAAACAGGAAGGCAAAATGCCGCAAA
AAAGGGAATAAGGGCGACACGGAAATGTTGAATACTCATACTCTTCCTTTTTCAATATTATTGAAGCATT
TATCAGGGTTATTGTCTCATGAGCGGATACATATTTGAATGTATTTAGAAAAATAAACAAATAGGGGTTC
CGCGCACATTTCCCCGAAAAGTGCCACCTGACGTCTAAGAAACCATTATTATCATGACATTAACCTATAA
AAATAGGCGTATCACGAGGCCGCCCCTGCAGCCGAATTATATTATTTTTGCCAAATAATTTTTAACAAAA
GCTCTGAAGTCTTCTTCATTTAAATTCTTAGATGATACTTCATCTGGAAAATTGTCCCAATTAGTAGCAT
CACGCTGTGAGTAAGTTCTAAACCATTTTTTTATTGTTGTATTATCTCTAATCTTACTACTCGATGAGTT
TTCGGTATTATCTCTATTTTTAACTTGGAGCAGGTTCCATTCATTGTTTTTTTCATCATAGTGAATAAAA
TCAACTGCTTTAACACTTGTGCCTGAACACCATATCCATCCGGCGTAATACGACTCACTATAGGGAGAGC
GGCCGCCAGATCTTCCGGATGGCTCGAGTTTTTCAGCAAGA
