>Addgene plasmid #68145 | BASIC_11_RBS34-GFP-B0015 | addgene partial sequence | sequence record 122277 | T7 5'-TAATACGACTCACTATAGGG-3'
GCAAGATCTGGTGGGTCTCTGTCCAAAGAGGAGAAATACTAGATGCGTAAAGGCGAAGAACTGTTCACGG
GCGTAGTTCCGATTCTGGTCGAGCTGGACGGCGATGTGAACGGTCATAAGTTTAGCGTTCGCGGTGAAGG
TGAGGGCGACGCGACCAACGGCAAACTGACCCTGAAGTTCATCTGCACCACCGGTAAACTGCCGGTGCCT
TGGCCGACCTTGGTGACGACGTTGACGTATGGCGTGCAGTGTTTTGCGCGTTATCCGGACCACATGAAAC
AACACGATTTCTTCAAATCTGCGATGCCGGAGGGTTACGTCCAGGAGCGTACCATTTCCTTCAAGGATGA
TGGCACTTACAAAACTCGCGCAGAGGTTAAGTTTGAAGGTGACACGCTGGTCAATCGTATCGAATTGAAG
GGTATCGACTTTAAAGAGGATGGTAACATTCTGGGCCATAAACTGGAGTATAACTTCAACAGCCATAATG
TTTACATTACGGCAGACAAGCAAAAGAACGGCATCAAGGCCAATTTCAAGATTCGCCACAATGTTGAGGA
CGGTAGCGTCCAACTGGCCGACCATTACCAGCAGAACACCCCAATTGGTGACGGTCCGGTTTTGCTGCCG
GATAATCACTATCTGAGCACCCAAAGCGTGCTGAGCAAAGATCCGAACGAAAAACGTGATCACATGGTCC
TGCTGGAATTTGTGACCGCTGCGGGCATCACCCACGGTATGGACGAGCTGTATAAGCGTCCGTAATAATA
CTAGAGCCAGGCATCAAATAAA
